Addgene plasmid #109711: p3E-rab42b
Purpose: Multisite gateway vector for 3' tagging with rab42b
Depositing lab: Rob Parton. Depositing organization: University of Queensland, Institute for Molecular Bioscience. Publication: In vivo cell biological screening identifies an endocytic capture mechanism for T-tubule formation. Hall TE, Martel N, Ariotti N, Xiong Z, Lo HP, Ferguson C, Rae J, Lim YW, Parton RG. Nat Commun. 2020 Jul 24;11(1):3711. doi: 10.1038/s41467-020-17486-w. PubMed 32709891.
Backbone
  Vector backbone: pDONR p2R-p3
  Vector type: Zebrafish plasmids
Growth in bacteria
  Bacterial resistance: Kanamycin, 50 μg/mL
  Growth temperature: 37°C
  Growth strain: DH5alpha
  Copy number: High Copy
Gene/Insert
  Gene/Insert name: rab42b
  Species: D. rerio (zebrafish)
  Entrez Gene: rab42b (a.k.a. zgc:112009)
  Cloning method: Gateway Cloning
Terms and licenses: Academic/Nonprofit Terms; Industry Terms: Not Available to Industry
How to cite: p3E-rab42b was a gift from Rob Parton (Addgene plasmid # 109711 ; http://n2t.net/addgene:109711 ; RRID:Addgene_109711)
