[The description below was written by a language model from this plasmid's Addgene catalogue record and pLannotate feature annotations shown in this document.]
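Description:
p3E-rab42b is a 3,312 bp MultiSite Gateway 3' entry clone built in the pDONR P2R-P3 backbone and catalogued as a zebrafish plasmid. It is maintained in E. coli through a high-copy ColE1/pUC-type origin and selected with kanamycin via an aminoglycoside phosphotransferase (KanR) gene. Other backbone elements picked up by annotation are the rrnB T1 and T2 transcription terminators, which insulate the cloning region from read-through transcription, a T7 promoter next to the insert, and short lacI and lacZα remnants with no functional role here.

The insert is the zebrafish (D. rerio) rab42b coding sequence, a Rab-family small GTPase gene. The automated annotation labels this roughly 645 bp ORF as human RAB39A, which most likely reflects homology to the closest entry in the reference database, not the true identity of the insert; the catalogue fields identify it as rab42b. The ORF is flanked by Gateway recombination sites: attR2 on one side and, on the other, a site annotated as an attB3 core overlapping an attL fragment, which is consistent with the attL3 site expected in a 3' entry clone. The plasmid carries no eukaryotic promoter or polyadenylation signal in the annotated features, so it is not an expression vector in its own right.

Its stated purpose is 3' tagging with rab42b. In an LR recombination it is combined with a 5' entry clone supplying a promoter, a middle entry clone (typically a fluorescent protein or other tag) and a destination vector, placing rab42b at the 3' end of the assembled fusion for expression in zebrafish. The depositor and sequencing-derived records are the same length and show the same features, differing only in the numbering start point.
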