Features (pLannotate 1.2.2; 11 found; start..end, strand, type, name):
    121..213     +  CDS            lacI (fragment): lac repressor; lacI; The lac repressor binds to the lac operator to inhibit transcription in E. coli. This inhibition can be relieved by adding lactose or isopropyl-β-D-thiogalactopyranoside (IPTG).
    268..295     -  terminator     rrnB T2 terminator: transcription terminator T2 from the E. coli rrnB gene
    427..470     +  terminator     rrnB T1 terminator: Escherichia coli rrnB; transcription terminator T1 from the E. coli rrnB gene
    517..553     -  CDS            lacZα (fragment): LacZα fragment of β-galactosidase; lacZ fragment
    624..748     -  protein_bind   attR2: mutant version of attR; recombination site for the Gateway® LR reaction LR Clonase™
    756..1400    +  CDS            RAB39A: RB39A_HUMAN - Also known as RAB39. Experimental evidence at protein level: Swiss-Prot protein existence level 1. Plays a role in the maturation and acidification of phagosomes that engulf pathogens, such as S.aureus and M.tuberculosis. Plays a role in vesicular trafficking. Plays a role in the fusion of phagosomes with lysosomes. Negatively regulates LPS-induced autophagosome formation in macrophages possibly by implicating PI3K (PubMed:24349490). May be involved in multiple neurite formation (By similarity). From Homo sapiens (Human).
   1421..1441    -  protein_bind   attB3: mutant version of attB; core recombination site for the Gateway® BP reaction BP Clonase™
   1432..1517    -  protein_bind   attL1 (fragment): mutant version of attL; recombination site for the Gateway® LR reaction LR Clonase™
   1554..1572    -  promoter       T7 promoter: promoter for bacteriophage T7 RNA polymerase
   1706..2515    +  CDS            KanR: aminoglycoside phosphotransferase; aph(3')-Ia; confers resistance to kanamycin in bacteria or G418 (Geneticin®) in eukaryotes
   2662..3250    +  rep_origin     ori: high-copy-number ColE1/pMB1/pBR322/pUC origin of replication
>Addgene plasmid #109711 | p3E-rab42b | depositor full sequence | sequence record 206648 | Full Sequence
CTTTCCTGCGTTATCCCCTGATTCTGTGGATAACCGTATTACCGCCTTTGAGTGAGCTGATACCGCTCGC
CGCAGCCGAACGACCGAGCGCAGCGAGTCAGTGAGCGAGGAAGCGGAAGAGCGCCCAATACGCAAACCGC
CTCTCCCCGCGCGTTGGCCGATTCATTAATGCAGCTGGCACGACAGGTTTCCCGACTGGAAAGCGGGCAG
TGAGCGCAACGCAATTAATACGCGTACCGCTAGCCAGGAAGAGTTTGTAGAAACGCAAAAAGGCCATCCG
TCAGGATGGCCTTCTGCTTAGTTTGATGCCTGGCAGTTTATGGCGGGCGTCCTGCCCGCCACCCTCCGGG
CCGTTGCTTCACAACGTTCAAATCCGCTCCCGGCGGATTTGTCCTACTCAGGAGAGCGTTCACCGACAAA
CAACAGATAAAACGAAAGGCCCAGTCTTCCGACTGAGCCTTTCGTTTTATTTGATGCCTGGCAGTTCCCT
ACTCTCGCGTTAACGCTAGCATGGATGTTTTCCCAGTCACGACGTTGTAAAACGACGGCCAGTCTTAAGC
TCGGGCCCTGCAGCTCTAGAGCTCGAATTCTACAGGTCACTAATACCATCTAAGTAGTTGGTTCATAGTG
ACTGCATATGTTGTGTTTTACAGTATTATGTAGTCTGTTTTTTATGCAAAATCTAATTTAATATATTGAT
ATTTATATCATTTTACGTTTCTCGTTCAACTTTCTTGTACAAAGTGGTGGATCTCACATTGTGGCAGTAC
CAGTTTCGGATCATCATGCTTGGAGACTCTACAGTTGGAAAGTCGTCCATGTTAAAGCGCTACACTGAGG
ACTTGTTTCTGGAATGCATCAATCAGACTGTCGGAGTGGACTTCTATGTACACTTCCTAGAGGTGGAACC
TGGGGTGAGGGTTAAACTGCAGTTTTGGGACACAGCTGGTCAAGAGAGGTTTAGGTCTGTGACTCGATCC
TACTACCGTAACTCTGTTGGAGGTCTCCTGGTGTTCGATCTGGGCAATCGCAAATCTTTTGAAAATGTGC
GGGAATGGTACGCCGAAGTGTGTGAACGTGTGCATCCCTACACTGTGCTCTTCGTCCTGGTAGGACACAA
GAGCGACCGCGTCAAAGGTGGAGAAAGAGCCGTGGACCGAACTGAAGCAGAAAAGTTGGCGAGCCAGCTG
GGAGCCCCTTACATCGAGGCCTCGGCCAAAACGGGTCACAATGTGAAAGAAGCCTTCGACCTCTTGACCC
GGCGGATTTATCAGGGCTTAAAAAGTGGTGAGATCCAGTTGCGCGAAGGGTGGGATGGCGTCAAAAGCTC
AGCGCCTACAGCCCAAACCCTCCAGAAGTTACAAAACACTGAATCTGCTGAGAAAAAGAGCTGTAACTGT
TAACTATTACAACACGTGGCCAACTTTATTATACAAAGTTGGCATTATAAAAAAGCATTGCTTATCAATT
TGTTGCAACGAACAGGTCACTATCAGTCAAAATAAAATCATTATTTGGAGCTCCATGGTAGCGTTAACGC
GGCCGCGATATCCCCTATAGTGAGTCGTATTACATGGTCATAGCTGTTTCCTGGCAGCTCTGGCCCGTGT
CTCAAAATCTCTGATGTTACATTGCACAAGATAAAAATATATCATCATGAACAATAAAACTGTCTGCTTA
CATAAACAGTAATACAAGGGGTGTTATGAGCCATATTCAACGGGAAACGTCGAGGCCGCGATTAAATTCC
AACATGGATGCTGATTTATATGGGTATAAATGGGCTCGCGATAATGTCGGGCAATCAGGTGCGACAATCT
ATCGCTTGTATGGGAAGCCCGATGCGCCAGAGTTGTTTCTGAAACATGGCAAAGGTAGCGTTGCCAATGA
TGTTACAGATGAGATGGTCAGACTAAACTGGCTGACGGAATTTATGCCTCTTCCGACCATCAAGCATTTT
ATCCGTACTCCTGATGATGCATGGTTACTCACCACTGCGATCCCCGGAAAAACAGCATTCCAGGTATTAG
AAGAATATCCTGATTCAGGTGAAAATATTGTTGATGCGCTGGCAGTGTTCCTGCGCCGGTTGCATTCGAT
TCCTGTTTGTAATTGTCCTTTTAACAGCGATCGCGTATTTCGTCTCGCTCAGGCGCAATCACGAATGAAT
AACGGTTTGGTTGATGCGAGTGATTTTGATGACGAGCGTAATGGCTGGCCTGTTGAACAAGTCTGGAAAG
AAATGCATAAACTTTTGCCATTCTCACCGGATTCAGTCGTCACTCATGGTGATTTCTCACTTGATAACCT
TATTTTTGACGAGGGGAAATTAATAGGTTGTATTGATGTTGGACGAGTCGGAATCGCAGACCGATACCAG
GATCTTGCCATCCTATGGAACTGCCTCGGTGAGTTTTCTCCTTCATTACAGAAACGGCTTTTTCAAAAAT
ATGGTATTGATAATCCTGATATGAATAAATTGCAGTTTCATTTGATGCTCGATGAGTTTTTCTAATCAGA
ATTGGTTAATTGGTTGTAACACTGGCAGAGCATTACGCTGACTTGACGGGACGGCGCAAGCTCATGACCA
AAATCCCTTAACGTGAGTTACGCGTCGTTCCACTGAGCGTCAGACCCCGTAGAAAAGATCAAAGGATCTT
CTTGAGATCCTTTTTTTCTGCGCGTAATCTGCTGCTTGCAAACAAAAAAACCACCGCTACCAGCGGTGGT
TTGTTTGCCGGATCAAGAGCTACCAACTCTTTTTCCGAAGGTAACTGGCTTCAGCAGAGCGCAGATACCA
AATACTGTCCTTCTAGTGTAGCCGTAGTTAGGCCACCACTTCAAGAACTCTGTAGCACCGCCTACATACC
TCGCTCTGCTAATCCTGTTACCAGTGGCTGCTGCCAGTGGCGATAAGTCGTGTCTTACCGGGTTGGACTC
AAGACGATAGTTACCGGATAAGGCGCAGCGGTCGGGCTGAACGGGGGGTTCGTGCACACAGCCCAGCTTG
GAGCGAACGACCTACACCGAACTGAGATACCTACAGCGTGAGCATTGAGAAAGCGCCACGCTTCCCGAAG
GGAGAAAGGCGGACAGGTATCCGGTAAGCGGCAGGGTCGGAACAGGAGAGCGCACGAGGGAGCTTCCAGG
GGGAAACGCCTGGTATCTTTATAGTCCTGTCGGGTTTCGCCACCTCTGACTTGAGCGTCGATTTTTGTGA
TGCTCGTCAGGGGGGCGGAGCCTATGGAAAAACGCCAGCAACGCGGCCTTTTTACGGTTCCTGGCCTTTT
GCTGGCCTTTTGCTCACATGTT
