Features (pLannotate 1.2.2; 12 found; start..end, strand, type, name):
      1..125     -  protein_bind   attR2: mutant version of attR; recombination site for the Gateway® LR reaction LR Clonase™
    133..777     +  CDS            RAB39A: RB39A_HUMAN - Also known as RAB39. Experimental evidence at protein level: Swiss-Prot protein existence level 1. Plays a role in the maturation and acidification of phagosomes that engulf pathogens, such as S.aureus and M.tuberculosis. Plays a role in vesicular trafficking. Plays a role in the fusion of phagosomes with lysosomes. Negatively regulates LPS-induced autophagosome formation in macrophages possibly by implicating PI3K (PubMed:24349490). May be involved in multiple neurite formation (By similarity). From Homo sapiens (Human).
    798..818     -  protein_bind   attB3: mutant version of attB; core recombination site for the Gateway® BP reaction BP Clonase™
    809..894     -  protein_bind   attL1 (fragment): mutant version of attL; recombination site for the Gateway® LR reaction LR Clonase™
    931..949     -  promoter       T7 promoter: promoter for bacteriophage T7 RNA polymerase
   1083..1892    +  CDS            KanR: aminoglycoside phosphotransferase; aph(3')-Ia; confers resistance to kanamycin in bacteria or G418 (Geneticin®) in eukaryotes
   2039..2627    +  rep_origin     ori: high-copy-number ColE1/pMB1/pBR322/pUC origin of replication
   2810..2902    +  CDS            lacI (fragment): lac repressor; lacI; The lac repressor binds to the lac operator to inhibit transcription in E. coli. This inhibition can be relieved by adding lactose or isopropyl-β-D-thiogalactopyranoside (IPTG).
   2957..2984    -  terminator     rrnB T2 terminator: transcription terminator T2 from the E. coli rrnB gene
   3116..3159    +  terminator     rrnB T1 terminator: Escherichia coli rrnB; transcription terminator T1 from the E. coli rrnB gene
   3206..3242    -  CDS            lacZα (fragment): LacZα fragment of β-galactosidase; lacZ fragment
   3280..3309    -  protein_bind   attP2 (fragment): mutant version of attP; recombination site for the Gateway® BP reaction BP Clonase™
>Addgene plasmid #109711 | p3E-rab42b | addgene full sequence | sequence record 223990 | Addgene NGS Result
CATAGTGACTGCATATGTTGTGTTTTACAGTATTATGTAGTCTGTTTTTTATGCAAAATCTAATTTAATA
TATTGATATTTATATCATTTTACGTTTCTCGTTCAACTTTCTTGTACAAAGTGGTGGATCTCACATTGTG
GCAGTACCAGTTTCGGATCATCATGCTTGGAGACTCTACAGTTGGAAAGTCGTCCATGTTAAAGCGCTAC
ACTGAGGACTTGTTTCTGGAATGCATCAATCAGACTGTCGGAGTGGACTTCTATGTACACTTCCTAGAGG
TGGAACCTGGGGTGAGGGTTAAACTGCAGTTTTGGGACACAGCTGGTCAAGAGAGGTTTAGGTCTGTGAC
TCGATCCTACTACCGTAACTCTGTTGGAGGTCTCCTGGTGTTCGATCTGGGCAATCGCAAATCTTTTGAA
AATGTGCGGGAATGGTACGCCGAAGTGTGTGAACGTGTGCATCCCTACACTGTGCTCTTCGTCCTGGTAG
GACACAAGAGCGACCGCGTCAAAGGTGGAGAAAGAGCCGTGGACCGAACTGAAGCAGAAAAGTTGGCGAG
CCAGCTGGGAGCCCCTTACATCGAGGCCTCGGCCAAAACGGGTCACAATGTGAAAGAAGCCTTCGACCTC
TTGACCCGGCGGATTTATCAGGGCTTAAAAAGTGGTGAGATCCAGTTGCGCGAAGGGTGGGATGGCGTCA
AAAGCTCAGCGCCTACAGCCCAAACCCTCCAGAAGTTACAAAACACTGAATCTGCTGAGAAAAAGAGCTG
TAACTGTTAACTATTACAACACGTGGCCAACTTTATTATACAAAGTTGGCATTATAAAAAAGCATTGCTT
ATCAATTTGTTGCAACGAACAGGTCACTATCAGTCAAAATAAAATCATTATTTGGAGCTCCATGGTAGCG
TTAACGCGGCCGCGATATCCCCTATAGTGAGTCGTATTACATGGTCATAGCTGTTTCCTGGCAGCTCTGG
CCCGTGTCTCAAAATCTCTGATGTTACATTGCACAAGATAAAAATATATCATCATGAACAATAAAACTGT
CTGCTTACATAAACAGTAATACAAGGGGTGTTATGAGCCATATTCAACGGGAAACGTCGAGGCCGCGATT
AAATTCCAACATGGATGCTGATTTATATGGGTATAAATGGGCTCGCGATAATGTCGGGCAATCAGGTGCG
ACAATCTATCGCTTGTATGGGAAGCCCGATGCGCCAGAGTTGTTTCTGAAACATGGCAAAGGTAGCGTTG
CCAATGATGTTACAGATGAGATGGTCAGACTAAACTGGCTGACGGAATTTATGCCTCTTCCGACCATCAA
GCATTTTATCCGTACTCCTGATGATGCATGGTTACTCACCACTGCGATCCCCGGAAAAACAGCATTCCAG
GTATTAGAAGAATATCCTGATTCAGGTGAAAATATTGTTGATGCGCTGGCAGTGTTCCTGCGCCGGTTGC
ATTCGATTCCTGTTTGTAATTGTCCTTTTAACAGCGATCGCGTATTTCGTCTCGCTCAGGCGCAATCACG
AATGAATAACGGTTTGGTTGATGCGAGTGATTTTGATGACGAGCGTAATGGCTGGCCTGTTGAACAAGTC
TGGAAAGAAATGCATAAACTTTTGCCATTCTCACCGGATTCAGTCGTCACTCATGGTGATTTCTCACTTG
ATAACCTTATTTTTGACGAGGGGAAATTAATAGGTTGTATTGATGTTGGACGAGTCGGAATCGCAGACCG
ATACCAGGATCTTGCCATCCTATGGAACTGCCTCGGTGAGTTTTCTCCTTCATTACAGAAACGGCTTTTT
CAAAAATATGGTATTGATAATCCTGATATGAATAAATTGCAGTTTCATTTGATGCTCGATGAGTTTTTCT
AATCAGAATTGGTTAATTGGTTGTAACACTGGCAGAGCATTACGCTGACTTGACGGGACGGCGCAAGCTC
ATGACCAAAATCCCTTAACGTGAGTTACGCGTCGTTCCACTGAGCGTCAGACCCCGTAGAAAAGATCAAA
GGATCTTCTTGAGATCCTTTTTTTCTGCGCGTAATCTGCTGCTTGCAAACAAAAAAACCACCGCTACCAG
CGGTGGTTTGTTTGCCGGATCAAGAGCTACCAACTCTTTTTCCGAAGGTAACTGGCTTCAGCAGAGCGCA
GATACCAAATACTGTTCTTCTAGTGTAGCCGTAGTTAGGCCACCACTTCAAGAACTCTGTAGCACCGCCT
ACATACCTCGCTCTGCTAATCCTGTTACCAGTGGCTGCTGCCAGTGGCGATAAGTCGTGTCTTACCGGGT
TGGACTCAAGACGATAGTTACCGGATAAGGCGCAGCGGTCGGGCTGAACGGGGGGTTCGTGCACACAGCC
CAGCTTGGAGCGAACGACCTACACCGAACTGAGATACCTACAGCGTGAGCTATGAGAAAGCGCCACGCTT
CCCGAAGGGAGAAAGGCGGACAGGTATCCGGTAAGCGGCAGGGTCGGAACAGGAGAGCGCACGAGGGAGC
TTCCAGGGGGAAACGCCTGGTATCTTTATAGTCCTGTCGGGTTTCGCCACCTCTGACTTGAGCGTCGATT
TTTGTGATGCTCGTCAGGGGGGCGGAGCCTATGGAAAAACGCCAGCAACGCGGCCTTTTTACGGTTCCTG
GCCTTTTGCTGGCCTTTTGCTCACATGTTCTTTCCTGCGTTATCCCCTGATTCTGTGGATAACCGTATTA
CCGCCTTTGAGTGAGCTGATACCGCTCGCCGCAGCCGAACGACCGAGCGCAGCGAGTCAGTGAGCGAGGA
AGCGGAAGAGCGCCCAATACGCAAACCGCCTCTCCCCGCGCGTTGGCCGATTCATTAATGCAGCTGGCAC
GACAGGTTTCCCGACTGGAAAGCGGGCAGTGAGCGCAACGCAATTAATACGCGTACCGCTAGCCAGGAAG
AGTTTGTAGAAACGCAAAAAGGCCATCCGTCAGGATGGCCTTCTGCTTAGTTTGATGCCTGGCAGTTTAT
GGCGGGCGTCCTGCCCGCCACCCTCCGGGCCGTTGCTTCACAACGTTCAAATCCGCTCCCGGCGGATTTG
TCCTACTCAGGAGAGCGTTCACCGACAAACAACAGATAAAACGAAAGGCCCAGTCTTCCGACTGAGCCTT
TCGTTTTATTTGATGCCTGGCAGTTCCCTACTCTCGCGTTAACGCTAGCATGGATGTTTTCCCAGTCACG
ACGTTGTAAAACGACGGCCAGTCTTAAGCTCGGGCCCTGCAGCTCTAGAGCTCGAATTCTACAGGTCACT
AATACCATCTAAGTAGTTGGTT
